Addgene plasmid #145267: pHR-RUNX2-IDR-mCherry-CRY2-NLS
Purpose: Mammalian Expression of Nuclear Opto RUNX2 IDR with SV40 NLS
Depositing lab: Denes Hnisz. Depositing organization: Max Planck Institute for Molecular Genetics. Publication: Unblending of Transcriptional Condensates in Human Repeat Expansion Disease. Basu S, Mackowiak SD, Niskanen H, Knezevic D, Asimi V, Grosswendt S, Geertsema H, Ali S, Jerkovic I, Ewers H, Mundlos S, Meissner A, Ibrahim DM, Hnisz D. Cell. 2020 May 28;181(5):1062-1079.e30. doi: 10.1016/j.cell.2020.04.018. Epub 2020 May 7. PubMed 32386547.
Backbone
  Vector backbone: pHR
  Vector type: Mammalian Expression
Growth in bacteria
  Bacterial resistance: Ampicillin, 100 μg/mL
  Growth temperature: 37°C
  Growth strain: NEB Stable
  Copy number: High Copy
Gene/Insert
  Gene/Insert name: RUNX2wt-IDR
  Species: H. sapiens (human)
  Entrez Gene: RUNX2 (a.k.a. AML3, CBF-alpha-1, CBFA1, CCD, CCD1, CLCD, OSF-2, OSF2, PEA2aA, PEBP2aA)
  Cloning method: Restriction Enzyme; 5′ cloning site Unknown (unknown if destroyed)
Terms and licenses: Academic/Nonprofit Terms; Industry Terms: Not Available to Industry
How to cite: pHR-RUNX2-IDR-mCherry-CRY2-NLS was a gift from Denes Hnisz (Addgene plasmid # 145267 ; http://n2t.net/addgene:145267 ; RRID:Addgene_145267)
