[The description below was written by a language model from this plasmid's Addgene catalogue record and pLannotate feature annotations shown in this document.]
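Description:
pHR-RUNX2-IDR-mCherry-CRY2-NLS is an 11.6 kb mammalian expression plasmid built on the pHR backbone. The catalogue lists it simply as a mammalian expression vector, but the feature table shows it has the architecture of an HIV-1-derived, self-inactivating lentiviral transfer vector. It carries a truncated 5' LTR, the Ψ packaging signal with a gag fragment, the Rev response element, the cPPT/CTS, and a ΔU3 3' LTR. Together these would allow the intervening cassette to be packaged and integrated when helper functions are supplied in trans. In bacteria it is maintained through a high-copy ColE1/pUC-type origin and selected with ampicillin via β-lactamase. The backbone also holds remnants of older vectors, including an SV40 promoter followed by gpt fragments, SV40 small t intron and poly(A) sequences, and partial TcR, rop and lacI sequences. These appear to be legacy elements rather than functional parts of the design.

The payload is driven by the SFFV promoter. It encodes a single fusion protein made of a fragment of human RUNX2 (the wild-type intrinsically disordered region), the red fluorescent protein mCherry, the photolyase homology region of Arabidopsis cryptochrome 2 (CRY2PHR), and a C-terminal SV40 nuclear localization signal. A WPRE downstream of the coding sequence enhances transcript stability and expression. CRY2PHR self-associates under blue light, so fusing it to a disordered region gives a light-inducible, "opto"-type system in which clustering seeds IDR-driven assemblies that can be followed by mCherry fluorescence in the nucleus. The stated purpose is mammalian expression of a nuclear opto-RUNX2 IDR. The associated publication concerns transcriptional condensates in human repeat expansion disease, in line with using this wild-type construct to assay the condensate-forming behaviour of the RUNX2 IDR.
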