Features (pLannotate 1.2.2; 37 found; start..end, strand, type, name):
      1..408     +  promoter       SFFV promoter: spleen focus-forming virus long terminal repeat (LTR) promoter
    431..742     +  CDS            RUNX2 (fragment): RUNX2_HUMAN - Also known as AML3, CBFA1, OSF2, PEBP2A. Experimental evidence at protein level: Swiss-Prot protein existence level 1. Transcription factor involved in osteoblastic differentiation and skeletal morphogenesis (PubMed:28505335, PubMed:28738062, PubMed:28703881). Essential for the maturation of osteoblasts and both intramembranous and endochondral ossification. CBF binds to the core site, 5'-PYGPYGGT-3', of a number of enhancers and promoters, including murine leukemia virus, polyomavirus enhancer, T-cell receptor enhancers, osteocalcin, osteopontin, bone sialoprotein, alpha 1(I) co
    770..1477    +  CDS            mCherry: mCherry is a basic (constitutively fluorescent) red fluorescent protein published in 2004, derived from Discosoma sp.. It is reported to be a very rapidly-maturing monomer with low acid sensitivity.
   1490..2983    +  CDS            CRY2PHR: N-terminal photolyase homology region of Arabidopsis thaliana cryptochrome 2 binds to CIB1 upon exposure to blue light (Kennedy et al., 2010)
   3080..3100    +  CDS            SV40 NLS: nuclear localization signal of SV40 (simian virus 40) large T antigen
   3116..3146    +  misc_feature   MCS (fragment): pUC18/19 multiple cloning site
   3147..3165    +  misc_feature   MCS (fragment): pBluescript multiple cloning site
   3165..3753    +  misc_feature   WPRE: woodchuck hepatitis virus posttranscriptional regulatory element
   3754..3776    +  misc_feature   MCS (fragment): pBluescript multiple cloning site
   3793..3861    +  CDS            nef (fragment): NEF_HV1Z2 - Experimental evidence at protein level: Swiss-Prot protein existence level 1. Extracellular Nef protein targets CD4(+) T-lymphocytes for apoptosis by interacting with CXCR4 surface receptors. From Human immunodeficiency virus type 1 group M subtype D (isolate Z2/CDC-Z34) (HIV-1).
   3863..4096    +  LTR            3' LTR (ΔU3): self-inactivating 3' long terminal repeat (LTR) from HIV-1
   4121..4139    -  promoter       SP6 promoter: promoter for bacteriophage SP6 RNA polymerase
   4367..4646    +  CDS            TcR (fragment): tetracycline efflux protein; tet; confers resistance to tetracycline
   4647..4695    -  misc_feature   bom (fragment): basis of mobility region from pBR322
   4797..4832    -  CDS            rop (fragment): Rop protein, which maintains plasmids at low copy number; rop
   4927..5031    +  promoter       AmpR promoter: bla
   5032..5892    +  CDS            AmpR: β-lactamase; bla; confers resistance to ampicillin, carbenicillin, and related antibiotics
   6063..6651    +  rep_origin     ori: high-copy-number ColE1/pMB1/pBR322/pUC origin of replication
   6834..6890    +  CDS            lacI (fragment): lac repressor; lacI; The lac repressor binds to the lac operator to inhibit transcription in E. coli. This inhibition can be relieved by adding lactose or isopropyl-β-D-thiogalactopyranoside (IPTG).
   6897..7226    +  promoter       SV40 promoter: SV40 enhancer and early promoter
   7426..7545    +  CDS            gpt (fragment): XGPT_ECOLI - Also known as gpp, gxu. Experimental evidence at protein level: Swiss-Prot protein existence level 1. Purine salvage pathway enzyme that catalyzes the transfer of the ribosyl-5-phosphate group from 5-phospho-alpha-D-ribose 1- diphosphate (PRPP) to the N9 position of the 6-oxopurines guanine and xanthine to form the corresponding ribonucleotides GMP (guanosine 5'- monophosphate) and XMP (xanthosine 5'-monophosphate), with the release of PPi. To a lesser extent, also acts on hypoxanthine (PubMed:9100006, PubMed:3886014). Does not ribophosphorylate adenine (PubMed:3886014). From Esch
   7545..7880    +  CDS            gpt (fragment): XGPT_ECOLI - Also known as gpp, gxu. Experimental evidence at protein level: Swiss-Prot protein existence level 1. Purine salvage pathway enzyme that catalyzes the transfer of the ribosyl-5-phosphate group from 5-phospho-alpha-D-ribose 1- diphosphate (PRPP) to the N9 position of the 6-oxopurines guanine and xanthine to form the corresponding ribonucleotides GMP (guanosine 5'- monophosphate) and XMP (xanthosine 5'-monophosphate), with the release of PPi. To a lesser extent, also acts on hypoxanthine (PubMed:9100006, PubMed:3886014). Does not ribophosphorylate adenine (PubMed:3886014). From Esch
   7975..8280    +  CDS            frsA (fragment): FRSA_ECOLI - Also known as yafA. Experimental evidence at protein level: Swiss-Prot protein existence level 1. Catalyzes the hydrolysis of esters (PubMed:15808744). Displays esterase activity toward pNP-butyrate (PubMed:15808744). May stimulate mixed-acid fermentation by acting as a fermentation/respiration switch that down-regulates respiration and up- regulates fermentation rates (PubMed:15169777). From Escherichia coli (strain K12).
   8284..8358    +  CDS            small t antigen (fragment): SV40 (simian virus 40) small t antigen
   8360..8425    +  intron         small t intron: SV40 (simian virus 40) small t antigen intron
   8555..8575    +  CDS            SV40 NLS: nuclear localization signal of SV40 (simian virus 40) large T antigen
   8894..8977    +  CDS            large T antigen (fragment): large T antigen from SV40 (simian virus 40)
   9000..9134    +  polyA_signal   SV40 poly(A) signal: SV40 polyadenylation signal
   9301..9630    +  CDS            nef (fragment): NEF_HV1BR - Experimental evidence at protein level: Swiss-Prot protein existence level 1. Extracellular Nef protein targets CD4(+) T-lymphocytes for apoptosis by interacting with CXCR4 surface receptors (PubMed:14990729). From Human immunodeficiency virus type 1 group M subtype B (isolate BRU/LAI) (HIV-1).
   9678..9935    +  LTR            5' LTR (truncated): truncated 5' long terminal repeat (LTR) from HIV-1
   9982..10107   +  misc_feature   HIV-1 Ψ: packaging signal of human immunodeficiency virus type 1
  10091..10429   +  CDS            HIV-1 gag (fragment): gag protein from human immunodeficiency virus 1; gag
  10604..10837   +  misc_feature   RRE: The Rev response element (RRE) of HIV-1 allows for Rev-dependent mRNA export from the nucleus to the cytoplasm.
  11214..11314   +  CDS            Rev (fragment): human immunodeficiency virus 1 (HIV-1) Rev protein; rev; enhances nuclear export of unspliced and incompletely spliced viral mRNAs
  11351..11468   +  misc_feature   cPPT/CTS: central polypurine tract and central termination sequence of HIV-1
  11505..11537   -  misc_feature   MCS (fragment): pBluescript multiple cloning site
  11581..11617   +  LTR            3' LTR (ΔU3) (fragment): self-inactivating 3' long terminal repeat (LTR) from Moloney murine leukemia virus
>Addgene plasmid #145267 | pHR-RUNX2-IDR-mCherry-CRY2-NLS | addgene full sequence | sequence record 311654 | Addgene NGS Result
GTAACGCCATTTTGCAAGGCATGGAAAAATACCAAACCAAGAATAGAGAAGTTCAGATCAAGGGCGGGTA
CATGAAAATAGCTAACGTTGGGCCAAACAGGATATCTGCGGTGAGCAGTTTCGGCCCCGGCCCGGGGCCA
AGAACAGATGGTCACCGCAGTTTCGGCCCCGGCCCGAGGCCAAGAACAGATGGTCCCCAGATATGGCCCA
ACCCTCAGCAGTTTCTTAAGACCCATCAGATGTTTCCAGGCTCCCCCAAGGACCTGAAATGACCCTGCGC
CTTATTTGAATTAACCAATCAGCCTGCTTCTCGCTTCTGTTCGCGCGCTTCTGCTTCCCGAGCTCTATAA
AAGAGCTCACAACCCCTCACTCGGCGCGCCAGTCCTCCGACAGACTGAGTCGCCCGGGAAGAGAGGCCAC
TAGTGCCACCATGGCATCAAACAGCCTCTTCAGCACAGTGACACCATGTCAGCAAAACTTCTTTTGGGAT
CCGAGCACCAGCCGGCGCTTCAGCCCCCCCTCCAGCAGCCTGCAGCCCGGCAAAATGAGCGACGTGAGCC
CGGTGGTGGCTGCGCAACAGCAGCAGCAACAGCAGCAGCAGCAACAGCAGCAGCAGCAGCAGCAACAGCA
GCAGCAGCAGCAGGAGGCGGCGGCGGCCGCTGCGGCGGCGGCGGCGGCTGCGGCGGCGGCAGCTGCAGTG
CCCCGGTTACGGCCGCCCCACGACAACCGCACCATGGTGGAGACGTACGGGGTCTGGCTCGTCGGGTCCA
TGGTTTCCAAAGGAGAGGAGGATAATATGGCTATAATTAAAGAGTTTATGCGGTTCAAGGTGCATATGGA
GGGATCTGTGAACGGTCACGAGTTCGAAATCGAGGGCGAAGGCGAGGGGCGACCCTATGAAGGGACACAG
ACGGCCAAACTGAAGGTGACCAAGGGTGGCCCCCTGCCTTTCGCCTGGGACATCCTGTCACCCCAGTTTA
TGTACGGCTCTAAGGCTTACGTTAAGCACCCTGCCGATATTCCGGACTACTTGAAACTGAGCTTCCCTGA
AGGGTTCAAGTGGGAACGGGTAATGAATTTTGAGGATGGCGGTGTAGTCACAGTTACCCAGGACAGCTCT
CTTCAGGACGGAGAATTTATCTATAAGGTTAAACTTCGGGGCACTAACTTCCCATCAGACGGCCCCGTGA
TGCAGAAGAAAACTATGGGCTGGGAAGCCAGCTCAGAACGCATGTATCCCGAGGACGGAGCACTGAAGGG
AGAAATCAAGCAGCGACTCAAGCTGAAGGATGGGGGACATTATGATGCTGAGGTCAAAACCACCTATAAG
GCCAAGAAACCCGTTCAGCTTCCTGGGGCATACAACGTGAATATCAAACTGGATATTACATCCCATAACG
AAGACTATACCATCGTGGAACAGTACGAGCGGGCCGAGGGCAGACATAGCACAGGGGGCATGGATGAATT
GTACAAGGCGGCCACGCGTATGAAGATGGACAAAAAGACTATAGTTTGGTTTAGAAGAGACCTAAGGATT
GAGGATAATCCTGCATTAGCAGCAGCTGCTCACGAAGGATCTGTTTTTCCTGTCTTCATTTGGTGTCCTG
AAGAAGAAGGACAGTTTTATCCTGGAAGAGCTTCAAGATGGTGGATGAAACAATCACTTGCTCACTTATC
TCAATCCTTGAAGGCTCTTGGATCTGACCTCACTTTAATCAAAACCCACAACACGATTTCAGCGATCTTG
GATTGTATCCGCGTTACCGGTGCTACAAAAGTCGTCTTTAACCACCTCTATGATCCTGTTTCGTTAGTTC
GGGACCATACCGTAAAGGAGAAGCTGGTGGAACGTGGGATCTCTGTGCAAAGCTACAATGGAGATCTATT
GTATGAACCGTGGGAGATATACTGCGAAAAGGGCAAACCTTTTACGAGTTTCAATTCTTACTGGAAGAAA
TGCTTAGATATGTCGATTGAATCCGTTATGCTTCCTCCTCCTTGGCGGTTGATGCCAATAACTGCAGCGG
CTGAAGCGATTTGGGCGTGTTCGATTGAAGAACTAGGGCTGGAGAATGAGGCCGAGAAACCGAGCAATGC
GTTGTTAACTAGAGCTTGGTCTCCAGGATGGAGCAATGCTGATAAGTTACTAAATGAGTTCATCGAGAAG
CAGTTGATAGATTATGCAAAGAACAGCAAGAAAGTTGTTGGGAATTCTACTTCACTACTTTCTCCGTATC
TCCATTTCGGGGAAATAAGCGTCAGACACGTTTTCCAGTGTGCCCGGATGAAACAAATTATATGGGCAAG
AGATAAGAACAGTGAAGGAGAAGAAAGTGCAGATCTTTTTCTTAGGGGAATCGGTTTAAGAGAGTATTCT
CGGTATATATGTTTCAACTTCCCGTTTACTCACGAGCAATCGTTGTTGAGTCATCTTCGGTTTTTCCCTT
GGGATGCTGATGTTGATAAGTTCAAGGCCTGGAGACAAGGCAGGACCGGTTATCCGTTGGTGGATGCCGG
AATGAGAGAGCTTTGGGCTACCGGATGGATGCATAACAGAATAAGAGTGATTGTTTCAAGCTTTGCTGTG
AAGTTTCTTCTCCTTCCATGGAAATGGGGAATGAAGTATTTCTGGGATACACTTTTGGATGCTGATTTGG
AATGTGACATCCTTGGCTGGCAGTATATCTCTGGGAGTATCCCCGATGGCCACGAGCTTGATCGCTTGGA
CAATCCCGCGTTACAAGGCGCCAAATATGACCCAGAAGGTGAGTACATAAGGCAATGGCTTCCCGAGCTT
GCGAGATTGCCAACTGAATGGATCCATCATCCATGGGACGCTCCTTTAACCGTACTCAAAGCTTCTGGTG
TGGAACTCGGAACAAACTATGCGAAACCCATTGTAGACATCGACACAGCTCGTGAGCTACTAGCTAAAGC
TATTTCAAGAACCCGTGAAGCACAGATCATGATCGGAGCAGCAGCCCGGGATCCACCGGTCGCCACCGGT
TCAGGGAGCGGATCCGGCTCAGGGAGTGCGGCCGGAACTCCCACCTGCAACATGCGTGACGGAGGCGGTC
CAAAAAAGAAGAGAAAGGTATGACTGAGGCCGCGACTCTAGAGTCGACCTGCAGGCATGCAAGCTTGATA
TCAAGCTTATCGATAATCAACCTCTGGATTACAAAATTTGTGAAAGATTGACTGGTATTCTTAACTATGT
TGCTCCTTTTACGCTATGTGGATACGCTGCTTTAATGCCTTTGTATCATGCTATTGCTTCCCGTATGGCT
TTCATTTTCTCCTCCTTGTATAAATCCTGGTTGCTGTCTCTTTATGAGGAGTTGTGGCCCGTTGTCAGGC
AACGTGGCGTGGTGTGCACTGTGTTTGCTGACGCAACCCCCACTGGTTGGGGCATTGCCACCACCTGTCA
GCTCCTTTCCGGGACTTTCGCTTTCCCCCTCCCTATTGCCACGGCGGAACTCATCGCCGCCTGCCTTGCC
CGCTGCTGGACAGGGGCTCGGCTGTTGGGCACTGACAATTCCGTGGTGTTGTCGGGGAAATCATCGTCCT
TTCCTTGGCTGCTCGCCTGTGTTGCCACCTGGATTCTGCGCGGGACGTCCTTCTGCTACGTCCCTTCGGC
CCTCAATCCAGCGGACCTTCCTTCCCGCGGCCTGCTGCCGGCTCTGCGGCCTCTTCCGCGTCTTCGCCTT
CGCCCTCAGACGAGTCGGATCTCCCTTTGGGCCGCCTCCCCGCATCGATACCGTCGACCTCGAGGGAATT
AATTCGAGCTCGGTACCTTTAAGACCAATGACTTACAAGGCAGCTGTAGATCTTAGCCACTTTTTAAAAG
AAAAGGGGGGACTGGAAGGGCTAATTCACTCCCAACGAAGACAAGATCTGCTTTTTGCTTGTACTGGGTC
TCTCTGGTTAGACCAGATCTGAGCCTGGGAGCTCTCTGGCTAACTAGGGAACCCACTGCTTAAGCCTCAA
TAAAGCTTGCCTTGAGTGCTTCAAGTAGTGTGTGCCCGTCTGTTGTGTGACTCTGGTAACTAGAGATCCC
TCAGACCCTTTTAGTCAGTGTGGAAAATCTCTAGCAGCATCTAGAATTAATTCCGTGTATTCTATAGTGT
CACCTAAATCGTATGTGTATGATACATAAGGTTATGTATTAATTGTAGCCGCGTTCTAACGACAATATGT
ACAAGCCTAATTGTGTAGCATCTGGCTTACTGAAGCAGACCCTATCATCTCTCTCGTAAACTGCCGTCAG
AGTCGGTTTGGTTGGACGAACCTTCTGAGTTTCTGGTAACGCCGTCCCGCACCCGGAAATGGTCAGCGAA
CCAATCAGCAGGGTCATCGCTAGCCAGATCCTCTACGCCGGACGCATCGTGGCCGGCATCACCGGCGCCA
CAGGTGCGGTTGCTGGCGCCTATATCGCCGACATCACCGATGGGGAAGATCGGGCTCGCCACTTCGGGCT
CATGAGCGCTTGTTTCGGCGTGGGTATGGTGGCAGGCCCCGTGGCCGGGGGACTGTTGGGCGCCATCTCC
TTGCATGCACCATTCCTTGCGGCGGCGGTGCTCAACGGCCTCAACCTACTACTGGGCTGCTTCCTAATGC
AGGAGTCGCATAAGGGAGAGCGTCGAATGGTGCACTCTCAGTACAATCTGCTCTGATGCCGCATAGTTAA
GCCAGCCCCGACACCCGCCAACACCCGCTGACGCGCCCTGACGGGCTTGTCTGCTCCCGGCATCCGCTTA
CAGACAAGCTGTGACCGTCTCCGGGAGCTGCATGTGTCAGAGGTTTTCACCGTCATCACCGAAACGCGCG
AGACGAAAGGGCCTCGTGATACGCCTATTTTTATAGGTTAATGTCATGATAATAATGGTTTCTTAGACGT
CAGGTGGCACTTTTCGGGGAAATGTGCGCGGAACCCCTATTTGTTTATTTTTCTAAATACATTCAAATAT
GTATCCGCTCATGAGACAATAACCCTGATAAATGCTTCAATAATATTGAAAAAGGAAGAGTATGAGTATT
CAACATTTCCGTGTCGCCCTTATTCCCTTTTTTGCGGCATTTTGCCTTCCTGTTTTTGCTCACCCAGAAA
CGCTGGTGAAAGTAAAAGATGCTGAAGATCAGTTGGGTGCACGAGTGGGTTACATCGAACTGGATCTCAA
CAGCGGTAAGATCCTTGAGAGTTTTCGCCCCGAAGAACGTTTTCCAATGATGAGCACTTTTAAAGTTCTG
CTATGTGGCGCGGTATTATCCCGTATTGACGCCGGGCAAGAGCAACTCGGTCGCCGCATACACTATTCTC
AGAATGACTTGGTTGAGTACTCACCAGTCACAGAAAAGCATCTTACGGATGGCATGACAGTAAGAGAATT
ATGCAGTGCTGCCATAACCATGAGTGATAACACTGCGGCCAACTTACTTCTGACAACGATCGGAGGACCG
AAGGAGCTAACCGCTTTTTTGCACAACATGGGGGATCATGTAACTCGCCTTGATCGTTGGGAACCGGAGC
TGAATGAAGCCATACCAAACGACGAGCGTGACACCACGATGCCTGTAGCAATGGCAACAACGTTGCGCAA
ACTATTAACTGGCGAACTACTTACTCTAGCTTCCCGGCAACAATTAATAGACTGGATGGAGGCGGATAAA
GTTGCAGGAACACTTCTGCGCTCGGCCCTTCCGGCTGGCTGGTTTATTGCTGATAAATCTGGAGCCGGTG
AGCGTGGGTCTCGCGGTATCATTGCAGCACTGGGGCCAGATGGTAAGCCCTCCCGTATCGTAGTTATCTA
CACGACGGGGAGTCAGGCAACTATGGATGAACGAAATAGACAGATCGCTGAGATAGGTGCCTCACTGATT
AAGCATTGGTAACTGTCAGACCAAGTTTACTCATATATACTTTAGATTGATTTAAAACTTCATTTTTAAT
TTAAAAGGATCTAGGTGAAGATCCTTTTTGATAATCTCATGACCAAAATCCCTTAACGTGAGTTTTCGTT
CCACTGAGCGTCAGACCCCGTAGAAAAGATCAAAGGATCTTCTTGAGATCCTTTTTTTCTGCGCGTAATC
TGCTGCTTGCAAACAAAAAAACCACCGCTACCAGCGGTGGTTTGTTTGCCGGATCAAGAGCTACCAACTC
TTTTTCCGAAGGTAACTGGCTTCAGCAGAGCGCAGATACCAAATACTGTTCTTCTAGTGTAGCCGTAGTT
AGGCCACCACTTCAAGAACTCTGTAGCACCGCCTACATACCTCGCTCTGCTAATCCTGTTACCAGTGGCT
GCTGCCAGTGGCGATAAGTCGTGTCTTACCGGGTTGGACTCAAGACGATAGTTACCGGATAAGGCGCAGC
GGTCGGGCTGAACGGGGGGTTCGTGCACACAGCCCAGCTTGGAGCGAACGACCTACACCGAACTGAGATA
CCTACAGCGTGAGCTATGAGAAAGCGCCACGCTTCCCGAAGGGAGAAAGGCGGACAGGTATCCGGTAAGC
GGCAGGGTCGGAACAGGAGAGCGCACGAGGGAGCTTCCAGGGGGAAACGCCTGGTATCTTTATAGTCCTG
TCGGGTTTCGCCACCTCTGACTTGAGCGTCGATTTTTGTGATGCTCGTCAGGGGGGCGGAGCCTATGGAA
AAACGCCAGCAACGCGGCCTTTTTACGGTTCCTGGCCTTTTGCTGGCCTTTTGCTCACATGTTCTTTCCT
GCGTTATCCCCTGATTCTGTGGATAACCGTATTACCGCCTTTGAGTGAGCTGATACCGCTCGCCGCAGCC
GAACGACCGAGCGCAGCGAGTCAGTGAGCGAGGAAGCGGAAGAGCGCCCAATACGCAAACCGCCTCTCCC
CGCGCGTTGGCCGATTCATTAATGCAGCTGTGGAATGTGTGTCAGTTAGGGTGTGGAAAGTCCCCAGGCT
CCCCAGCAGGCAGAAGTATGCAAAGCATGCATCTCAATTAGTCAGCAACCAGGTGTGGAAAGTCCCCAGG
CTCCCCAGCAGGCAGAAGTATGCAAAGCATGCATCTCAATTAGTCAGCAACCATAGTCCCGCCCCTAACT
CCGCCCATCCCGCCCCTAACTCCGCCCAGTTCCGCCCATTCTCCGCCCCATGGCTGACTAATTTTTTTTA
TTTATGCAGAGGCCGAGGCCGCCTCGGCCTCTGAGCTATTCCAGAAGTAGTGAGGAGGCTTTTTTGGAGG
CCTAGGCTTTTGCAAAAAGCTTGGACACAAGACAGGCTTGCGAGATATGTTTGAGAATACCACTTTATCC
CGCGTCAGGGAGAGGCAGTGCGTAAAAAGACGCGGACTCATGTGAAATACTGGTTTTTAGTGCGCCAGAT
CTCTATAATCTCGCGCAACCTATTTTCCCCTCGAACACTTTTTAAGCCGTAGATAAACAGGCTGGGACAC
TTCACATGAGCGAAAAATACATCGTCACCTGGGACATGTTGCAGATCCATGCACGTAAACTCGCAAGCCG
ACTGATGCCTTCTGAACAATGGAAAGGCATTATTGCCGTAAGCCGTGGCGGTCTGTACCGGGTGCGTTAC
TGGCGCGTGAACTGGGTATTCGTCATGTCGATACCGTTTGTATTTCCAGCTACGATCACGACAACCAGCG
CGAGCTTAAAGTGCTGAAACGCGCAGAAGGCGATGGCGAAGGCTTCATCGTTATTGATGACCTGGTGGAT
ACCGGTGGTACTGCGGTTGCGATTCGTGAAATGTATCCAAAAGCGCACTTTGTCACCATCTTCGCAAAAC
CGGCTGGTCGTCCGCTGGTTGATGACTATGTTGTTGATATCCCGCAAGATACCTGGATTGAACAGCCGTG
GGATATGGGCGTCGTATTCGTCCCGCCAATCTCCGGTCGCTAATCTTTTCAACGCCTGGCACTGCCGGGC
GTTGTTCTTTTTAACTTCAGGCGGGTTACAATAGTTTCCAGTAAGTATTCTGGAGGCTGCATCCATGACA
CAGGCAAACCTGAGCGAAACCCTGTTCAAACCCCGCTTTAAACATCCTGAAACCTCGACGCTAGTCCGCC
GCTTTAATCACGGCGCACAACCGCCTGTGCAGTCGGCCCTTGATGGTAAAACCATCCCTCACTGGTATCG
CATGATTAACCGTCTGATGTGGATCTGGCGCGGCATTGACCCACGCGAAATCCTCGACGTCCAGGCACGT
ATTGTGATGAGCGATGCCGAACGTACCGACGATGATTTATACGATACGGTGATTGGCTACCGTGGCGGCA
ACTGGATTTATGAGTGGGCCCCGGATCTTTGTGAAGGAACCTTACTTCTGTGGTGTGACATAATTGGACA
AACTACCTACAGAGATTTAAAGCTCTAAGGTAAATATAAAATTTTTAAGTGTATAATGTGTTAAACTACT
GATTCTAATTGTTTGTGTATTTTAGATTCCAACCTATGGAACTGATGAATGGGAGCAGTGGTGGAATGCC
TTTAATGAGGAAAACCTGTTTTGCTCAGAAGAAATGCCATCTAGTGATGATGAGGCTACTGCTGACTCTC
AACATTCTACTCCTCCAAAAAAGAAGAGAAAGGTAGAAGACCCCAAGGACTTTCCTTCAGAATTGCTAAG
TTTTTTGAGTCATGCTGTGTTTAGTAATAGAACTCTTGCTTGCTTTGCTATTTACACCACAAAGGAAAAA
GCTGCACTGCTATACAAGAAAATTATGGAAAAATATTCTGTAACCTTTATAAGTAGGCATAACAGTTATA
ATCATAACATACTGTTTTTTCTTACTCCACACAGGCATAGAGTGTCTGCTATTAATAACTATGCTCAAAA
ATTGTGTACCTTTAGCTTTTTAATTTGTAAAGGGGTTAATAAGGAATATTTGATGTATAGTGCCTTGACT
AGAGATCATAATCAGCCATACCACATTTGTAGAGGTTTTACTTGCTTTAAAAAACCTCCCACACCTCCCC
CTGAACCTGAAACATAAAATGAATGCAATTGTTGTTGTTAACTTGTTTATTGCAGCTTATAATGGTTACA
AATAAAGCAATAGCATCACAAATTTCACAAATAAAGCATTTTTTTCACTGCATTCTAGTTGTGGTTTGTC
CAAACTCATCAATGTATCTTATCATGTCTGGATCAACTGGATAACTCAAGCTAACCAAAATCATCCCAAA
CTTCCCACCCCATACCCTATTACCACTGCCAATTACCTGTGGTTTCATTTACTCTAAACCTGTGATTCCT
CTGAATTATTTTCATTTTAAAGAAATTGTATTTGTTAAATATGTACTACAAACTTAGTAGTTGGAAGGGC
TAATTCACTCCCAAAGAAGACAAGATATCCTTGATCTGTGGATCTACCACACACAAGGCTACTTCCCTGA
TTAGCAGAACTACACACCAGGGCCAGGGGTCAGATATCCACTGACCTTTGGATGGTGCTACAAGCTAGTA
CCAGTTGAGCCAGATAAGGTAGAAGAGGCCAATAAAGGAGAGAACACCAGCTTGTTACACCCTGTGAGCC
TGCATGGGATGGATGACCCGGAGAGAGAAGTGTTAGAGTGGAGGTTTGACAGCCGCCTAGCATTTCATCA
CGTGGCCCGAGAGCTGCATCCGGAGTACTTCAAGAACTGCTGATATCGAGCTTGCTACAAGGGACTTTCC
GCTGGGGACTTTCCAGGGAGGCGTGGCCTGGGCGGGACTGGGGAGTGGCGAGCCCTCAGATCCTGCATAT
AAGCAGCTGCTTTTTGCCTGTACTGGGTCTCTCTGGTTAGACCAGATCTGAGCCTGGGAGCTCTCTGGCT
AACTAGGGAACCCACTGCTTAAGCCTCAATAAAGCTTGCCTTGAGTGCTTCAAGTAGTGTGTGCCCGTCT
GTTGTGTGACTCTGGTAACTAGAGATCCCTCAGACCCTTTTAGTCAGTGTGGAAAATCTCTAGCAGTGGC
GCCCGAACAGGGACTTGAAAGCGAAAGGGAAACCAGAGGAGCTCTCTCGACGCAGGACTCGGCTTGCTGA
AGCGCGCACGGCAAGAGGCGAGGGGCGGCGACTGGTGAGTACGCCAAAAATTTTGACTAGCGGAGGCTAG
AAGGAGAGAGATGGGTGCGAGAGCGTCAGTATTAAGCGGGGGAGAATTAGATCGCGATGGGAAAAAATTC
GGTTAAGGCCAGGGGGAAAGAAAAAATATAAATTAAAACATATAGTATGGGCAAGCAGGGAGCTAGAACG
ATTCGCAGTTAATCCTGGCCTGTTAGAAACATCAGAAGGCTGTAGACAAATACTGGGACAGCTACAACCA
TCCCTTCAGACAGGATCAGAAGAACTTAGATCATTATATAATACAGTAGCAACCCTCTATTGTGTGCATC
AAAGGATAGAGATAAAAGACACCAAGGAAGCTTTAGACAAGATAGAGGAAGAGCAAAACAAAAGTAAGAC
CACCGCACAGCAAGCGGCCGGCCGCTGATCTTCAGACCTGGAGGAGGAGATATGAGGGACAATTGGAGAA
GTGAATTATATAAATATAAAGTAGTAAAAATTGAACCATTAGGAGTAGCACCCACCAAGGCAAAGAGAAG
AGTGGTGCAGAGAGAAAAAAGAGCAGTGGGAATAGGAGCTTTGTTCCTTGGGTTCTTGGGAGCAGCAGGA
AGCACTATGGGCGCAGCGTCAATGACGCTGACGGTACAGGCCAGACAATTATTGTCTGGTATAGTGCAGC
AGCAGAACAATTTGCTGAGGGCTATTGAGGCGCAACAGCATCTGTTGCAACTCACAGTCTGGGGCATCAA
GCAGCTCCAGGCAAGAATCCTGGCTGTGGAAAGATACCTAAAGGATCAACAGCTCCTGGGGATTTGGGGT
TGCTCTGGAAAACTCATTTGCACCACTGCTGTGCCTTGGAATGCTAGTTGGAGTAATAAATCTCTGGAAC
AGATTTGGAATCACACGACCTGGATGGAGTGGGACAGAGAAATTAACAATTACACAAGCTTAATACACTC
CTTAATTGAAGAATCGCAAAACCAGCAAGAAAAGAATGAACAAGAATTATTGGAATTAGATAAATGGGCA
AGTTTGTGGAATTGGTTTAACATAACAAATTGGCTGTGGTATATAAAATTATTCATAATGATAGTAGGAG
GCTTGGTAGGTTTAAGAATAGTTTTTGCTGTACTTTCTATAGTGAATAGAGTTAGGCAGGGATATTCACC
ATTATCGTTTCAGACCCACCTCCCAACCCCGAGGGGACCCGACAGGCCCGAAGGAATAGAAGAAGAAGGT
GGAGAGAGAGACAGAGACAGATCCATTCGATTAGTGAACGGATCTCGACGGTATCGCCAAATGGCAGTAT
TCATCCACAATTTTAAAAGAAAAGGGGGGATTGGGGGGTACAGTGCAGGGGAAAGAATAGTAGACATAAT
AGCAACAGACATACAAACTAAAGAATTACAAAAACAAATTACAAAAATTCAAAATTTTCGGGTTTATTAC
AGGGACAGCAGAGATCCAGTTTGGATCGATAAGCTTGATATCGAATTCCTGCAGCCCCGATAAAATAAAA
GATTTTATTTAGTCTCCAGAAAAAGGGGGGAATGAAAGACCCCACCTGTAGGTTTGGCAAGCTAGCTGCA
